Addgene plasmid #168124: Gs(short)-CASE
Purpose: Encodes a BRET-based activity sensor for the heterotrimeric G protein Gs. Composed of the subunits G alpha s(short isoform) (GNAS) tagged with NanoLuciferase, G beta 1 (GNB1) and Venus-tagged G gamma 1 (GNG1).
Depositing lab: Gunnar Schulte. Depositing organization: Karolinska Institutet. Publication: Quantitative assessment of constitutive G protein-coupled receptor activity with BRET-based G protein biosensors. Schihada H, Shekhani R, Schulte G. Sci Signal. 2021 Sep 7;14(699):eabf1653. doi: 10.1126/scisignal.abf1653. Epub 2021 Sep 7. PubMed 34516756.
Backbone
  Vector backbone: Clontech-style N1
  Backbone manufacturer: Clontech
  Vector type: Mammalian Expression, Luciferase
Growth in bacteria
  Bacterial resistance: Kanamycin, 50 μg/mL
  Growth temperature: 37°C
  Growth strain: DH5alpha
  Copy number: High Copy
Gene/Insert
  Gene/Insert name: GNAS, GNB1, GNG1
  Species: H. sapiens (human)
  Mutation: NLuc is inserted at N136/V137 within GNAS
  Entrez Gene: GNGT1 (a.k.a. GNG1, HG3G1); GNAS (a.k.a. AHO, AIMAH1, C20orf45, GNAS1, GPSA, GSA, GSP, NESP, PITA3, POH, SCG6, SgVI); GNB1 (a.k.a. HG2A, MDS, MRD42)
  Tag / fusion protein: cpVenus on GNG1 (N terminal on insert)
  Cloning method: Unknown
Terms and licenses: Academic/Nonprofit Terms; Industry Terms: Not Available to Industry
Depositor comments: Please visit https://www.biorxiv.org/content/10.1101/2021.02.05.429900v1 for bioRxiv preprint.
How to cite: Gs(short)-CASE was a gift from Gunnar Schulte (Addgene plasmid # 168124 ; http://n2t.net/addgene:168124 ; RRID:Addgene_168124)
