[The description below was written by a language model from this plasmid's Addgene catalogue record and pLannotate feature annotations shown in this document.]
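Description:
Gs(short)-CASE is a mammalian expression plasmid built on a Clontech N1-style backbone that encodes all three subunits of the human heterotrimeric G protein Gs as a single-plasmid BRET activity sensor. It is propagated in E. coli at high copy from a ColE1/pUC-type origin and also carries an f1 origin. The NeoR/KanR aminoglycoside phosphotransferase gene sits behind tandem bacterial (bla-type) and SV40 early promoters and is followed by an HSV TK polyadenylation signal. It therefore gives kanamycin resistance in bacteria and could support G418 selection in mammalian cells.

The payload is a single transcription unit driven by the CMV immediate-early enhancer and promoter and terminated by the SV40 poly(A) signal. The first reading frame is G beta 1 (GNB1), followed after a short gap by circularly permuted Venus (annotated as cp173Venus) fused to the N terminus of G gamma 1 (GNG1/GNGT1). The feature table does not annotate what lies in the roughly 60-nucleotide interval between GNB1 and cpVenus, so the record does not state how these two proteins are separated. An EMCV IRES then allows cap-independent translation of the short isoform of G alpha s (GNAS), into which NanoLuc luciferase has been inserted between N136 and V137. The annotation tool labels the two G alpha halves flanking NanoLuc as fragments of related G alpha proteins from other species, and the beta and gamma subunits as bovine orthologues. These labels reflect homology matches, as the catalogue gives the inserts as human.

In the assembled heterotrimer, NanoLuc on G alpha acts as the energy donor and Venus on G gamma as the acceptor, so G protein activation and subunit rearrangement or dissociation change the BRET signal. The sensor is intended for measuring Gs activation, including quantifying constitutive GPCR activity.
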