Features (pLannotate 1.2.2; 21 found; start..end, strand, type, name):
      1..304     +  enhancer       CMV enhancer: human cytomegalovirus immediate early enhancer
    305..508     +  promoter       CMV promoter: human cytomegalovirus (CMV) immediate early promoter
    553..1572    +  CDS            GNB1 (sequence partly withheld): GBB1_BOVIN - Experimental evidence at protein level: Swiss-Prot protein existence level 1. Guanine nucleotide-binding proteins (G proteins) are involved as a modulator or transducer in various transmembrane signaling systems. The beta and gamma chains are required for the GTPase activity, for replacement of GDP by GTP, and for G protein-effector interaction. From Bos taurus (Bovine).
   1633..2367    +  CDS            cp173Venus: circularly permuted form of the Venus yellow fluorescent protein (Nagai et al., 2004) efficient FRET acceptor for CFP
   2383..2601    +  CDS            GNGT1: GBG1_BOVIN - Experimental evidence at protein level: Swiss-Prot protein existence level 1. Guanine nucleotide-binding proteins (G proteins) are involved as a modulator or transducer in various transmembrane signaling systems. The beta and gamma chains are required for the GTPase activity, for replacement of GDP by GTP, and for G protein-effector interaction. From Bos taurus (Bovine).
   2629..2646    -  promoter       SP6 promoter (fragment): promoter for bacteriophage SP6 RNA polymerase
   2769..3231    +  misc_feature   IRES: internal ribosome entry site (IRES) of the encephalomyocarditis virus (EMCV)
   3371..3577    +  CDS            GNA11 (fragment): GNA11_CANLF - Experimental evidence at transcript level: Swiss-Prot protein existence level 2. Guanine nucleotide-binding proteins (G proteins) are involved as modulators or transducers in various transmembrane signaling systems. Acts as an activator of phospholipase C. Transduces FFAR4 signaling in response to long-chain fatty acids (LCFAs). From Canis lupus familiaris (Dog) (Canis familiaris).
   3671..4179    +  CDS            Nluc (fragment): NanoLuc® luciferase human codon-optimized
   4241..4963    +  CDS            gpaD (fragment): GPA4_DICDI - Experimental evidence at protein level: Swiss-Prot protein existence level 1. Guanine nucleotide-binding proteins (G proteins) are involved as modulators or transducers in various transmembrane signaling systems. G alpha-4 plays a role in morphogenesis of the multicellular structure. From Dictyostelium discoideum (Slime mold).
   4996..5079    +  CDS            large T antigen (fragment): large T antigen from SV40 (simian virus 40)
   5102..5223    +  polyA_signal   SV40 poly(A) signal: SV40 polyadenylation signal
   5257..5685    -  rep_origin     f1 ori (sequence partly withheld): f1 bacteriophage origin of replication; arrow indicates direction of (+) strand synthesis
   5712..5816    +  promoter       AmpR promoter: bla
   5818..6175    +  promoter       SV40 promoter: SV40 enhancer and early promoter
   6210..7004    +  CDS            NeoR/KanR: aminoglycoside phosphotransferase from Tn5; aph(3')-II (or nptII); confers resistance to neomycin, kanamycin, and G418 (Geneticin®)
   7025..7177    +  CDS            ble (fragment): BLE_KLEPN - Experimental evidence at protein level: Swiss-Prot protein existence level 1. Binding protein with a strong affinity to the bleomycin family of antibiotics. Binds to CL990; an antimitotic-antibiotic compound. From Klebsiella pneumoniae.
   7236..7283    +  polyA_signal   HSV TK poly(A) signal: herpes simplex virus thymidine kinase polyadenylation signal (Cole and Stacy, 1985)
   7374..7390    -  polyA_signal   bGH poly(A) signal (fragment): bovine growth hormone polyadenylation signal
   7612..8200    +  rep_origin     ori: high-copy-number ColE1/pMB1/pBR322/pUC origin of replication
   8315..8374    +  enhancer       CMV enhancer (fragment): human cytomegalovirus immediate early enhancer
>Addgene plasmid #168124 | Gs(short)-CASE | addgene full sequence | sequence record 332868 | Addgene NGS Result
CGTTACATAACTTACGGTAAATGGCCCGCCTGGCTGACCGCCCAACGACCCCCGCCCATTGACGTCAATA
ATGACGTATGTTCCCATAGTAACGCCAATAGGGACTTTCCATTGACGTCAATGGGTGGAGTATTTACGGT
AAACTGCCCACTTGGCAGTACATCAAGTGTATCATATGCCAAGTACGCCCCCTATTGACGTCAATGACGG
TAAATGGCCCGCCTGGCATTATGCCCAGTACATGACCTTATGGGACTTTCCTACTTGGCAGTACATCTAC
GTATTAGTCATCGCTATTACCATGGTGATGCGGTTTTGGCAGTACATCAATGGGCGTGGATAGCGGTTTG
ACTCACGGGGATTTCCAAGTCTCCACCCCATTGACGTCAATGGGAGTTTGTTTTGGCACCAAAATCAACG
GGACTTTCCAAAATGTCGTAACAACTCCGCCCCATTGACGCAAATGGGCGGTAGGCGTGTACGGTGGGAG
GTCTATATAAGCAGAGCTGGTTTAGTGAACCGTCAGATCCGCTAGCGCTACCGGTCGCCACCATGGGG
[1014 nt withheld, positions 559-1572]
GAGGGCAGAGGAAGTCTTCTAACATGCGGTGACGTGGAGGAGAATCCCGGCCCTACCGGTATGGACGGCG
GCGTGCAGCTCGCCGACCACTACCAGCAGAACACCCCCATCGGCGACGGCCCCGTGCTGCTGCCCGACAA
CCACTACCTGAGCTACCAGTCCGCCCTGAGCAAAGACCCCAACGAGAAGCGCGATCACATGGTCCTGCTG
GAGTTCGTGACCGCCGCCGGGATCACTCTCGGCATGGACGAGCTGTACAAGGGTGGCAGCGGTGGCATGG
TGAGCAAGGGCGAGGAGCTGTTCACCGGGGTGGTGCCCATCCTGGTCGAGCTGGACGGCGACGTAAACGG
CCACAAGTTCAGCGTGTCCGGCGAGGGCGAGGGCGATGCCACCTACGGCAAGCTGACCCTGAAGCTGATC
TGCACCACCGGCAAGCTGCCCGTGCCCTGGCCCACCCTCGTGACCACCCTGGGCTACGGCCTGCAGTGCT
TCGCCCGCTACCCCGACCACATGAAGCAGCACGACTTCTTCAAGTCCGCCATGCCCGAAGGCTACGTCCA
GGAGCGCACCATCTTCTTCAAGGACGACGGCAACTACAAGACCCGCGCCGAGGTGAAGTTCGAGGGCGAC
ACCCTGGTGAACCGCATCGAGCTGAAGGGCATCGACTTCAAGGAGGACGGCAACATCCTGGGGCACAAGC
TGGAGTACAACTACAACAGCCACAACGTCTATATCACCGCCGACAAACAGAAGAACGGCATCAAGGCCAA
CTTCAAGATCCGCCACAACATCGAGTCCGGACTCAGATCTCCAGTGATCAATATTGAGGACCTGACAGAA
AAGGACAAATTGAAGATGGAAGTTGACCAGCTCAAGAAAGAAGTGACGCTGGAAAGAATGCTGGTGTCCA
AATGTTGTGAAGAGTTCAGGGATTATGTTGAAGAAAGATCTGGGGAAGATCCATTAGTAAAGGGTATCCC
AGAGGACAAAAATCCCTTCAAGGAGCTCAAAGGAGGGTGTGTGATTTCATAAGTCGACAGATCTCAATTG
GGGCCCCTATAGTGTCACCTAAATAATTCCGCCCCCCCCTCTCCCTCCCCCCCCCCTAACGTTACTGGCC
GAAGCCGCTTGGAATAAGGCCGGTGTGCGTTTGTCTATATGTTATTTTCCACCATATTGCCGTCTTTTGG
CAATGTGAGGGCCCGGAAACCTGGCCCTGTCTTCTTGACGAGCATTCCTAGGGGTCTTTCCCCTCTCGCC
AAAGGAATGCAAGGTCTGTTGAATGTCGTGAAGGAAGCAGTTCCTCTGGAAGCTTCTTGAAGACAAACAA
CGTCTGTAGCGACCCTTTGCAGGCAGCGGAACCCCCCACCTGGCGACAGGTGCCTCTGCGGCCAAAAGCC
ACGTGTATAAGATACACCTGCAAAGGCGGCACAACCCCAGTGCCACGTTGTGAGTTGGATAGTTGTGGAA
AGAGTCAAATGGCTCTCCTCAAGCGTATTCAACAAGGGGCTGAAGGATGCCCAGAAGGTACCCCATTGTA
TGGGATCTGATCTGGGGCCTCGGTGCACATGCTTTACATGTGTTTAGTCGAGGTTAAAAAAACGTCTAGG
CCCCCCGAACCACGGGGACGTGGTTTTCCTTTGAAAAACACGATGATAATGGATCCATGGGCTGCCTCGG
CAACAGTAAGACCGAGGACCAGCGCAACGAGGAGAAGGCGCAGCGCGAGGCCAACAAAAAGATCGAGAAG
CAGCTGCAGAAGGACAAGCAGGTCTACCGGGCCACGCACCGCCTGCTGCTGCTGGGTGCTGGAGAGTCTG
GCAAAAGCACCATTGTGAAGCAGATGAGGATCCTGCATGTTAATGGGTTTAATGGAGAGGGCGGCGAAGA
GGACCCGCAGGCTGCAAGGAGCAACAGCGATGGTGAGAAGGCAACCAAAGTGCAGGACATCAAAAACAAC
CTGAAAGAGGCGATTGAAACCATTGTGGCCGCCATGAGCAACCTGGTGCCCCCCGTGGAGCTGGCCAACC
CCGAGAACCAGTTCAGAGTGGACTACATCCTGAGTGTGATGAACAGCGGTGGAGGCGGGACGCGTTCTGT
CTTCACACTCGAAGATTTCGTTGGGGACTGGCGACAGACAGCCGGCTACAACCTGGACCAAGTCCTTGAA
CAGGGAGGTGTGTCCAGTTTGTTTCAGAATCTCGGGGTGTCCGTAACTCCGATCCAAAGGATTGTCCTGA
GCGGTGAAAATGGGCTGAAGATCGACATCCATGTCATCATCCCGTATGAAGGTCTGAGCGGCGACCAAAT
GGGCCAGATCGAAAAAATTTTTAAGGTGGTGTACCCTGTGGATGATCATCACTTTAAGGTGATCCTGCAC
TATGGCACACTGGTAATCGACGGGGTTACGCCGAACATGATCGACTATTTCGGACGGCCGTATGAAGGCA
TCGCCGTGTTCGACGGCAAAAAGATCACTGTAACAGGGACCCTGTGGAACGGCAACAAAATTATCGACGA
GCGCCTGATCAACCCCGACGGCTCCCTGCTGTTCCGAGTAACCATCAACGGAGTGACCGGCTGGCGGCTG
TGCGAACGCATTCTGGCCACCGGTGGTGGCGGATCCGTGCCTGACTTTGACTTCCCTCCCGAATTCTATG
AGCATGCCAAGGCTCTGTGGGAGGATGAAGGAGTGCGTGCCTGCTACGAACGCTCCAACGAGTACCAGCT
GATTGACTGTGCCCAGTACTTCCTGGACAAGATCGACGTGATCAAGCAGGCTGACTATGTGCCGAGCGAT
CAGGACCTGCTTCGCTGCCGTGTCCTGACTTCTGGAATCTTTGAGACCAAGTTCCAGGTGGACAAAGTCA
ACTTCCACATGTTTGACGTGGGTGGCCAGCGCGATGAACGCCGCAAGTGGATCCAGTGCTTCAACGATGT
GACTGCCATCATCTTCGTGGTGGCCAGCAGCAGCTACAACATGGTCATCCGGGAGGACAACCAGACCAAC
CGCCTGCAGGAGGCTCTGAACCTCTTCAAGAGCATCTGGAACAACAGATGGCTGCGCACCATCTCTGTGA
TCCTGTTCCTCAACAAGCAAGATCTGCTCGCTGAGAAAGTCCTTGCTGGGAAATCGAAGATTGAGGACTA
CTTTCCAGAATTTGCTCGCTACACTACTCCTGAGGATGCTACTCCCGAGCCCGGAGAGGACCCACGCGTG
ACCCGGGCCAAGTACTTCATTCGAGATGAGTTTCTGAGGATCAGCACTGCCAGTGGAGATGGGCGTCACT
ACTGCTACCCTCATTTCACCTGCGCTGTGGACACTGAGAACATCCGCCGTGTGTTCAACGACTGCCGTGA
CATCATTCAGCGCATGCACCTTCGTCAGTACGAGCTGCTCTAATCTAGAGGGCCGCGACTCTAGATCATA
ATCAGCCATACCACATTTGTAGAGGTTTTACTTGCTTTAAAAAACCTCCCACACCTCCCCCTGAACCTGA
AACATAAAATGAATGCAATTGTTGTTGTTAACTTGTTTATTGCAGCTTATAATGGTTACAAATAAAGCAA
TAGCATCACAAATTTCACAAATAAAGCATTTTTTTCACTGCATTCTAGTTGTGGTTTGTCCAAACTCATC
AATGTATCTTAAGGCGTAAATTGTAAGCGTTAATATTTTGTTAAAATTCGCGTTAAATTTTTGTTAAATC
AGCTCATTTTTTAACCAATAGGCCGAAATCGGCAAAATCCCTTATAAATCAAAAGAATAGACCGAGATAG
GGT
[37 nt withheld, positions 5356-5392]
AAAGAACGTGGACTCCAACGTCAAAGG
[49 nt withheld, positions 5420-5468]
T
[91 nt withheld, positions 5470-5560]
G
[124 nt withheld, positions 5562-5685]
CAGGTGGCACTTTTCGGGGAAATGTGCGCGGAACCCCTATTTGTTTATTTTTCTAAATACATTCAAATAT
GTATCCGCTCATGAGACAATAACCCTGATAAATGCTTCAATAATATTGAAAAAGGAAGAGTCCTGAGGCG
GAAAGAACCAGCTGTGGAATGTGTGTCAGTTAGGGTGTGGAAAGTCCCCAGGCTCCCCAGCAGGCAGAAG
TATGCAAAGCATGCATCTCAATTAGTCAGCAACCAGGTGTGGAAAGTCCCCAGGCTCCCCAGCAGGCAGA
AGTATGCAAAGCATGCATCTCAATTAGTCAGCAACCATAGTCCCGCCCCTAACTCCGCCCATCCCGCCCC
TAACTCCGCCCAGTTCCGCCCATTCTCCGCCCCATGGCTGACTAATTTTTTTTATTTATGCAGAGGCCGA
GGCCGCCTCGGCCTCTGAGCTATTCCAGAAGTAGTGAGGAGGCTTTTTTGGAGGCCTAGGCTTTTGCAAA
GATCGATCAAGAGACAGGATGAGGATCGTTTCGCATGATTGAACAAGATGGATTGCACGCAGGTTCTCCG
GCCGCTTGGGTGGAGAGGCTATTCGGCTATGACTGGGCACAACAGACAATCGGCTGCTCTGATGCCGCCG
TGTTCCGGCTGTCAGCGCAGGGGCGCCCGGTTCTTTTTGTCAAGACCGACCTGTCCGGTGCCCTGAATGA
ACTGCAAGACGAGGCAGCGCGGCTATCGTGGCTGGCCACGACGGGCGTTCCTTGCGCAGCTGTGCTCGAC
GTTGTCACTGAAGCGGGAAGGGACTGGCTGCTATTGGGCGAAGTGCCGGGGCAGGATCTCCTGTCATCTC
ACCTTGCTCCTGCCGAGAAAGTATCCATCATGGCTGATGCAATGCGGCGGCTGCATACGCTTGATCCGGC
TACCTGCCCATTCGACCACCAAGCGAAACATCGCATCGAGCGAGCACGTACTCGGATGGAAGCCGGTCTT
GTCGATCAGGATGATCTGGACGAAGAGCATCAGGGGCTCGCGCCAGCCGAACTGTTCGCCAGGCTCAAGG
CGAGCATGCCCGACGGCGAGGATCTCGTCGTGACCCATGGCGATGCCTGCTTGCCGAATATCATGGTGGA
AAATGGCCGCTTTTCTGGATTCATCGACTGTGGCCGGCTGGGTGTGGCGGACCGCTATCAGGACATAGCG
TTGGCTACCCGTGATATTGCTGAAGAGCTTGGCGGCGAATGGGCTGACCGCTTCCTCGTGCTTTACGGTA
TCGCCGCTCCCGATTCGCAGCGCATCGCCTTCTATCGCCTTCTTGACGAGTTCTTCTGAGCGGGACTCTG
GGGTTCGAAATGACCGACCAAGCGACGCCCAACCTGCCATCACGAGATTTCGATTCCACCGCCGCCTTCT
ATGAAAGGTTGGGCTTCGGAATCGTTTTCCGGGACGCCGGCTGGATGATCCTCCAGCGCGGGGATCTCAT
GCTGGAGTTCTTCGCCCACCCTAGGGGGAGGCTAACTGAAACACGGAAGGAGACAATACCGGAAGGAACC
CGCGCTATGACGGCAATAAAAAGACAGAATAAAACGCACGGTGTTGGGTCGTTTGTTCATAAACGCGGGG
TTCGGTCCCAGGGCTGGCACTCTGTCGATACCCCACCGAGACCCCATTGGGGCCAATACGCCCGCGTTTC
TTCCTTTTCCCCACCCCACCCCCCAAGTTCGGGTGAAGGCCCAGGGCTCGCAGCCAACGTCGGGGCGGCA
GGCCCTGCCATAGCCTCAGGTTACTCATATATACTTTAGATTGATTTAAAACTTCATTTTTAATTTAAAA
GGATCTAGGTGAAGATCCTTTTTGATAATCTCATGACCAAAATCCCTTAACGTGAGTTTTCGTTCCACTG
AGCGTCAGACCCCGTAGAAAAGATCAAAGGATCTTCTTGAGATCCTTTTTTTCTGCGCGTAATCTGCTGC
TTGCAAACAAAAAAACCACCGCTACCAGCGGTGGTTTGTTTGCCGGATCAAGAGCTACCAACTCTTTTTC
CGAAGGTAACTGGCTTCAGCAGAGCGCAGATACCAAATACTGTTCTTCTAGTGTAGCCGTAGTTAGGCCA
CCACTTCAAGAACTCTGTAGCACCGCCTACATACCTCGCTCTGCTAATCCTGTTACCAGTGGCTGCTGCC
AGTGGCGATAAGTCGTGTCTTACCGGGTTGGACTCAAGACGATAGTTACCGGATAAGGCGCAGCGGTCGG
GCTGAACGGGGGGTTCGTGCACACAGCCCAGCTTGGAGCGAACGACCTACACCGAACTGAGATACCTACA
GCGTGAGCTATGAGAAAGCGCCACGCTTCCCGAAGGGAGAAAGGCGGACAGGTATCCGGTAAGCGGCAGG
GTCGGAACAGGAGAGCGCACGAGGGAGCTTCCAGGGGGAAACGCCTGGTATCTTTATAGTCCTGTCGGGT
TTCGCCACCTCTGACTTGAGCGTCGATTTTTGTGATGCTCGTCAGGGGGGCGGAGCCTATGGAAAAACGC
CAGCAACGCGGCCTTTTTACGGTTCCTGGCCTTTTGCTGGCCTTTTGCTCACATGTTCTTTCCTGCGTTA
TCCCCTGATTCTGTGGATAACCGTATTACCGCCATGCATTAGTTATTAATAGTAATCAATTACGGGGTCA
TTAGTTCATAGCCCATATATGGAGTTCCG
